Addgene plasmid #105299: pEGFP Tensin3
Purpose: To study localization and function of Tensin3
Depositing lab: David Critchley & Kenneth Yamada. Depositing organization: University of Leicester. Publication: Tensin 2 modulates cell contractility in 3D collagen gels through the RhoGAP DLC1. Clark K, Howe JD, Pullar CE, Green JA, Artym VV, Yamada KM, Critchley DR. J Cell Biochem. 2010 Mar 1;109(4):808-17. doi: 10.1002/jcb.22460. PubMed 20069572.
Backbone
  Vector backbone: pEGFP-C1
  Vector type: Mammalian Expression
Growth in bacteria
  Bacterial resistance: Kanamycin, 50 μg/mL
  Growth temperature: 37°C
  Growth strain: DH5alpha
  Copy number: High Copy
Gene/Insert
  Gene/Insert name: Tensin3 (alt names: TNS3; NM_022748)
  Species: H. sapiens (human)
  Insert size (bp): 4300
  Entrez Gene: TNS3 (a.k.a. TEM6, TENS1)
  Tag / fusion protein: EGFP (N terminal on backbone)
  Cloning method: Restriction Enzyme; 5′ cloning site EcoR1 (unknown if destroyed); 3′ cloning site Sal1 (unknown if destroyed)
Terms and licenses: Academic/Nonprofit Terms; Industry Terms: Not Available to Industry
Depositor comments: Note: The TNS3 insert contains a C1276C mutation compared to the listed reference sequence. The depositor has confirmed it does not affect plasmid function.
How to cite: pEGFP Tensin3 was a gift from David Critchley & Kenneth Yamada (Addgene plasmid # 105299 ; http://n2t.net/addgene:105299 ; RRID:Addgene_105299)
