[The description below was written by a language model from this plasmid's Addgene catalogue record and pLannotate feature annotations shown in this document.]
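Description:
pEGFP Tensin3 is a mammalian expression plasmid of about 9.1 kb built on the pEGFP-C1 backbone, carrying the human tensin 3 (TNS3, also known as TEM6 or TENS1) coding sequence fused to the C-terminus of EGFP. The roughly 4.3 kb insert was placed between the EcoRI and SalI sites of the multiple cloning site, so that EGFP, a short linker derived from the remaining polylinker, and TNS3 are read as one open reading frame. Transcription is driven by the human cytomegalovirus immediate early enhancer and promoter and terminated by the SV40 polyadenylation signal, giving strong constitutive expression of the N-terminally tagged protein in transfected cells.

The plasmid replicates in E. coli at high copy from a ColE1/pUC-type origin and also carries an f1 phage origin. A single Tn5 aminoglycoside phosphotransferase gene (NeoR/KanR) serves both hosts. A bacterial bla-type promoter drives it for kanamycin selection, and the SV40 enhancer/early promoter, paired with the HSV thymidine kinase polyadenylation signal, allows G418 selection of stably transfected mammalian cells. The small large T antigen, ble and bGH poly(A) fragments in the annotation appear to be short partial matches in backbone sequence rather than functional elements.

The depositor notes a sequence difference in the insert relative to the listed reference transcript and reports that it does not affect function. The stated purpose is to study the localization and function of tensin 3, a protein annotated as being involved in integrin–tensin–actin complexes, actin remodeling and cell migration. The EGFP fusion allows it to be followed by fluorescence microscopy.
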