Features (pLannotate 1.2.2; 16 found; start..end, strand, type, name):
      6..594     +  rep_origin     ori: high-copy-number ColE1/pMB1/pBR322/pUC origin of replication
    758..1061    +  enhancer       CMV enhancer: human cytomegalovirus immediate early enhancer
   1062..1265    +  promoter       CMV promoter: human cytomegalovirus (CMV) immediate early promoter
   1310..2026    +  CDS            EGFP: EGFP is a basic (constitutively fluorescent) green fluorescent protein published in 1996, derived from Aequorea victoria. It is reported to be a rapidly-maturing weak dimer with moderate acid sensitivity.
   2027..2061    +  misc_feature   MCS (fragment): multiple cloning site
   2063..6397    +  CDS            TNS3: TENS3_HUMAN - Also known as TEM6, TENS1, TPP. Experimental evidence at protein level: Swiss-Prot protein existence level 1. May play a role in actin remodeling. Involved in the dissociation of the integrin-tensin-actin complex. EGF activates TNS4 and down-regulates TNS3 which results in capping the tail of ITGB1. Seems to be involved in mammary cell migration. May be involved in cell migration and bone development (By similarity). From Homo sapiens (Human).
   6400..6427    +  misc_feature   MCS (fragment): multiple cloning site
   6444..6528    +  CDS            large T antigen (fragment): large T antigen from SV40 (simian virus 40)
   6551..6672    +  polyA_signal   SV40 poly(A) signal: SV40 polyadenylation signal
   6706..7134    -  rep_origin     f1 ori (sequence partly withheld): f1 bacteriophage origin of replication; arrow indicates direction of (+) strand synthesis
   7161..7265    +  promoter       AmpR promoter: bla
   7267..7624    +  promoter       SV40 promoter: SV40 enhancer and early promoter
   7659..8453    +  CDS            NeoR/KanR: aminoglycoside phosphotransferase from Tn5; aph(3')-II (or nptII); confers resistance to neomycin, kanamycin, and G418 (Geneticin®)
   8474..8626    +  CDS            ble (fragment): BLE_KLEPN - Experimental evidence at protein level: Swiss-Prot protein existence level 1. Binding protein with a strong affinity to the bleomycin family of antibiotics. Binds to CL990; an antimitotic-antibiotic compound. From Klebsiella pneumoniae.
   8685..8732    +  polyA_signal   HSV TK poly(A) signal: herpes simplex virus thymidine kinase polyadenylation signal (Cole and Stacy, 1985)
   8823..8839    -  polyA_signal   bGH poly(A) signal (fragment): bovine growth hormone polyadenylation signal
>Addgene plasmid #105299 | pEGFP Tensin3 | addgene full sequence | sequence record 204267 | Addgene NGS Result
TCTTCTTGAGATCCTTTTTTTCTGCGCGTAATCTGCTGCTTGCAAACAAAAAAACCACCGCTACCAGCGG
TGGTTTGTTTGCCGGATCAAGAGCTACCAACTCTTTTTCCGAAGGTAACTGGCTTCAGCAGAGCGCAGAT
ACCAAATACTGTTCTTCTAGTGTAGCCGTAGTTAGGCCACCACTTCAAGAACTCTGTAGCACCGCCTACA
TACCTCGCTCTGCTAATCCTGTTACCAGTGGCTGCTGCCAGTGGCGATAAGTCGTGTCTTACCGGGTTGG
ACTCAAGACGATAGTTACCGGATAAGGCGCAGCGGTCGGGCTGAACGGGGGGTTCGTGCACACAGCCCAG
CTTGGAGCGAACGACCTACACCGAACTGAGATACCTACAGCGTGAGCTATGAGAAAGCGCCACGCTTCCC
GAAGGGAGAAAGGCGGACAGGTATCCGGTAAGCGGCAGGGTCGGAACAGGAGAGCGCACGAGGGAGCTTC
CAGGGGGAAACGCCTGGTATCTTTATAGTCCTGTCGGGTTTCGCCACCTCTGACTTGAGCGTCGATTTTT
GTGATGCTCGTCAGGGGGGCGGAGCCTATGGAAAAACGCCAGCAACGCGGCCTTTTTACGGTTCCTGGCC
TTTTGCTCACATGTTCTTTCCTGCGTTATCCCCTGATTCTGTGGATAACCGTATTACCGCCATGCATTAG
TTATTAATAGTAATCAATTACGGGGTCATTAGTTCATAGCCCATATATGGAGTTCCGCGTTACATAACTT
ACGGTAAATGGCCCGCCTGGCTGACCGCCCAACGACCCCCGCCCATTGACGTCAATAATGACGTATGTTC
CCATAGTAACGCCAATAGGGACTTTCCATTGACGTCAATGGGTGGAGTATTTACGGTAAACTGCCCACTT
GGCAGTACATCAAGTGTATCATATGCCAAGTACGCCCCCTATTGACGTCAATGACGGTAAATGGCCCGCC
TGGCATTATGCCCAGTACATGACCTTATGGGACTTTCCTACTTGGCAGTACATCTACGTATTAGTCATCG
CTATTACCATGGTGATGCGGTTTTGGCAGTACATCAATGGGCGTGGATAGCGGTTTGACTCACGGGGATT
TCCAAGTCTCCACCCCATTGACGTCAATGGGAGTTTGTTTTGGCACCAAAATCAACGGGACTTTCCAAAA
TGTCGTAACAACTCCGCCCCATTGACGCAAATGGGCGGTAGGCGTGTACGGTGGGAGGTCTATATAAGCA
GAGCTGGTTTAGTGAACCGTCAGATCCGCTAGCGCTACCGGTCGCCACCATGGTGAGCAAGGGCGAGGAG
CTGTTCACCGGGGTGGTGCCCATCCTGGTCGAGCTGGACGGCGACGTAAACGGCCACAAGTTCAGCGTGT
CCGGCGAGGGCGAGGGCGATGCCACCTACGGCAAGCTGACCCTGAAGTTCATCTGCACCACCGGCAAGCT
GCCCGTGCCCTGGCCCACCCTCGTGACCACCCTGACCTACGGCGTGCAGTGCTTCAGCCGCTACCCCGAC
CACATGAAGCAGCACGACTTCTTCAAGTCCGCCATGCCCGAAGGCTACGTCCAGGAGCGCACCATCTTCT
TCAAGGACGACGGCAACTACAAGACCCGCGCCGAGGTGAAGTTCGAGGGCGACACCCTGGTGAACCGCAT
CGAGCTGAAGGGCATCGACTTCAAGGAGGACGGCAACATCCTGGGGCACAAGCTGGAGTACAACTACAAC
AGCCACAACGTCTATATCATGGCCGACAAGCAGAAGAACGGCATCAAGGTGAACTTCAAGATCCGCCACA
ACATCGAGGACGGCAGCGTGCAGCTCGCCGACCACTACCAGCAGAACACCCCCATCGGCGACGGCCCCGT
GCTGCTGCCCGACAACCACTACCTGAGCACCCAGTCCGCCCTGAGCAAAGACCCCAACGAGAAGCGCGAT
CACATGGTCCTGCTGGAGTTCGTGACCGCCGCCGGGATCACTCTCGGCATGGACGAGCTGTACAAGTCCG
GACTCAGATCTCGAGCTCAAGCTTCGAATTCCATGGAGGAGGGCCATGGGCTGGACCTCACTTACATCAC
GGAGCGCATCATCGCTGTGTCCTTCCCTGCCGGCTGCTCTGAGGAGTCCTACCTGCACAACCTACAGGAG
GTCACGCGCATGCTCAAGTCCAAGCACGGGGACAACTACCTGGTATTAAACCTTTCAGAAAAGAGATATG
ACCTTACGAAGCTTAACCCAAAGATCATGGATGTGGGCTGGCCAGAGCTCCACGCACCGCCCCTGGATAA
GATGTGTACCATATGCAAGGCGCAGGAGTCCTGGCTGAACAGCAACCTCCAGCATGTGGTCGTCATTCAC
TGCAGGGGCGGGAAAGGACGCATAGGAGTGGTCATATCATCCTACATGCATTTCACCAACGTCTCAGCCA
GCGCCGACCAGGCCCTTGACAGGTTTGCAATGAAGAAGTTTTATGATGACAAAGTTTCAGCTTTAATGCA
GCCTTCCCAAAAACGGTATGTTCAGTTCCTCAGTGGGCTCCTGTCCGGATCGGTGAAAATGAATGCCTCT
CCCCTGTTCCTGCATTTTGTCATCCTCCACGGCACCCCCAACTTCGACACAGGTGGAGTGTGCCGGCCCT
TTCTGAAGCTCTACCAAGCCATGCAGCCTGTGTACACCTCCGGGATCTACAACGTTGGCCCAGAAAACCC
CAGCAGGATCTGCATCGTCATCGAGCCGGCCCAGCTTCTGAAGGGAGATGTCATGGTGAAATGCTACCAC
AAGAAATACCGCTCGGCCACCCGTGACGTCATTTTCCGCCTGCAGTTTCACACTGGGGCTGTGCAGGGCT
ACGGGCTGGTGTTTGGGAAGGAGGATCTGGACAATGCCAGCAAAGATGACCGTTTTCCTGACTATGGGAA
GGTTGAATTAGTCTTCTCTGCCACGCCTGAGAAGATTCAAGGGTCCGAACACTTGTACAACGACCACGGT
GTGATTGTGGACTACAACACAACAGACCCACTGATACGCTGGGACTCGTACGAGAACCTCAGTGCAGATG
GAGAAGTGCTACACACGCAGGGCCCTGTCGATGGCAGCCTTTACGCGAAGGTGAGGAAGAAAAGCTCCTC
GGATCCTGGCATCCCAGGTGGCCCCCAGGCAATCCCGGCCACCAACAGCCCAGACCACAGTGACCACACC
TTGTCTGTCAGCAGTGACTCCGGCCACTCTACAGCCTCTGCCAGGACGGATAAGACGGAAGAGCGCCTGG
CCCCAGGAACCAGGAGGGGCCTGAGTGCCCAGGAGAAGGCTGAGTTGGACCAGCTGCTCAGTGGCTTTGG
CCTGGAAGATCCTGGAAGCTCCCTCAAGGAAATGACTGATGCTCGAAGCAAGTACAGTGGGACCCGCCAC
GTGGTGCCAGCCCAGGTTCACGTGAATGGAGACGCTGCTCTGAAGGATCGGGAGACAGACATTCTGGATG
ACGAGATGCCCCACCACGACCTGCACAGTGTGGACAGCCTTGGGACCCTGTCCTCCTCGGAAGGGCCTCA
GTCGGCCCACCTGGGTCCCTTCACCTGCCACAAGAGCAGCCAGAACTCACTCCTATCTGACGGTTTTGGC
AGCAACGTTGGTGAAGATCCGCAGGGCACCCTCGTTCCGGACCTGGGCCTTGGCATGGACGGCCCCTATG
AGCGGGAGCGGACTTTTGGGAGTCGAGAGCCCAAGCAGCCCCAGCCCCTGCTGAGAAAGCCCTCAGTGTC
CGCCCAGATGCAGGCCTATGGGCAGAGCAGCTACTCCACACAGACCTGGGTGCGCCAGCAGCAGATGGTT
GTAGCTCACCAGTATAGCTTCGCCCCAGATGGGGAGGCCCGGCTGGTGAGCCGCTGCCCTGCAGACAATC
CTGGCCTCGTCCAGGCCCAGCCCAGAGTGCCACTCACCCCCACCCGAGGGACCAGCAGTAGGGTGGCTGT
CCAGAGGGGTGTAGGCAGTGGGCCACATCCCCCTGACACACAGCAGCCCTCTCCCAGCAAAGCGTTCAAA
CCCAGGTTTCCAGGAGACCAGGTTGTGAATGGAGCCGGCCCAGAGCTGAGCACAGGCCCCTCCCCAGGCT
CGCCCACCCTGGACATCGACCAGTCCATCGAGCAGCTCAACAGGCTGATCCTGGAGCTGGATCCCACCTT
CGAGCCCATCCCTACCCACATGAACGCCCTCGGTAGCCAGGCCAATGGCTCTGTGTCTCCAGACAGCGTG
GGAGGCGGGCTCCGGGCAAGCAGCAGGCTGCCTGACACAGGAGAGGGCCCCAGCAGGGCCACCGGGCGGC
AAGGCTCCTCTGCTGAACAGCCCCTGGGCGGGAGACTCAGGAAGCTGAGCCTGGGGCAGTACGACAACGA
TGCTGGGGGGCAGCTGCCCTTCTCCAAATGTGCATGGGGAAAGGCTGGTGTGGACTATGCCCCAAACCTG
CCGCCATTCCCCTCACCAGCGGACGTCAAAGAGACGATGACCCCTGGCTATCCCCAGGACCTCGATATTA
TCGATGGCAGAATTTTAAGTAGCAAGGAGTCCATGTGTTCAACTCCAGCATTTCCTGTGTCTCCAGAGAC
ACCGTATGTGAAAACAGCGCTGCGCCATCCTCCGTTCAGCCCACCTGAGCCCCCGCTGAGCAGCCCAGCC
AGTCAGCACAAAGGAGGACGTGAACCACGAAGCTGCCCTGAGACGCTCACTCACGCTGTGGGGATGTCAG
AGAGCCCCATCGGACCCAAATCCACGATGCTCCGGGCTGATGCGTCCTCGACGCCCTCCTTTCAGCAGGC
TTTTGCTTCTTCCTGCACCATTTCCAGCAACGGCCCTGGGCAGAGGAGAGAGAGCTCCTCTTCTGCAGAA
CGCCAGTGGGTGGAGAGCAGCCCCAAGCCCATGGTTTCCCTGCTGGGGAGCGGCCGGCCCACCGGAAGTC
CCCTCAGCGCTGAGTTCTCCGGTACCAGGAAGGACTCCCCAGTGCTGTCCTGCTTCCCGCCGTCAGAGCT
CCAGGCTCCTTTCCACAGCCATGAGCTGTCCCTAGCAGAGCCACCGGACTCCCTGGCGCCTCCCAGCAGC
CAGGCCTTCCTGGGCTTCGGCACCGCCCCAGTGGGAAGTGGCCTTCCGCCCGAGGAGGACCTGGGGGCCT
TGCTGGCCAATTCTCATGGAGCGTCACCGACCCCCAGCATCCCGCTGACAGCGACAGGGGCTGCCGACAA
TGGCTTCCTGTCCCACAACTTTCTCACGGTGGCGCCTGGACACAGCAGCCACCACAGTCCAGGCCTGCAG
GGCCAGGGTGTGACCCTGCCCGGGCAGCCACCCCTCCCTGAGAAGAAGCGGGCCTCGGAGGGGGATCGTT
CTTTGGGCTCAGTCTCTCCCTCCTCCAGTGGCTTCTCCAGCCCGCACAGCGGGAGCACCATCAGTATCCC
CTTCCCAAATGTCCTTCCCGACTTTTCCAAGGCTTCAGAAGCGGCCTCACCTCTGCCAGATAGTCCAGGT
GATAAACTTGTGATCGTGAAATTTGTTCAAGACACTTCCAAGTTCTGGTACAAGGCGGATATTTCAAGAG
AACAAGCCATCGCCATGTTGAAGGACAAGGAGCCGGGCTCATTCATTGTTCGAGACAGCCATTCCTTCCG
AGGGGCCTATGGCCTGGCCATGAAGGTGGCCACGCCCCCACCTTCAGTCCTGCAGCTGAACAAGAAAGCT
GGAGATTTGGCCAATGAACTCGTCCGGCACTTTTTGATCGAGTGTACCCCGAAGGGAGTGCGGTTGAAAG
GGTGCTCGAATGAACCATATTTCGGGAGCCTGACGGCCTTGGTGTGCCAGCATTCCATCACGCCCTTGGC
CTTGCCGTACAAGCTGCTTATCCCAGAGAGAGATCCATTGGAGGAAATAGCAGAAAGTTCTCCCCAGACG
GCAGCCAATTCAGCAGCTGAGCTGTTGAAGCAGGGGGCAGCCTGCAATGTGTGGTACTTGAACTCTGTGG
AGATGGAGTCCCTCACCGGCCACCAGGCGATCCAGAAGGCCCTGAGCATCACCCTGGTCCAGGAGCCTCC
ACCTGTGTCCACAGTTGTGCACTTCAAGGTGTCAGCCCAGGGCATCACCCTGACAGACAATCAGAGGAAG
CTCTTCTTCCGGAGGCATTACCCCGTGAACAGTGTGATTTTCTGTGCCTTGGACCCACAAGACAGGAAGT
GGATCAAAGATGGCCCTTCCTCAAAAGTCTTTGGATTTGTGGCCCGGAAGCAGGGCAGTGCCACGGATAA
TGTGTGCCACCTGTTTGCAGAGCATGACCCTGAGCAGCCTGCCAGTGCCATTGTCAACTTCGTATCAAAG
GTCATGATTGGTTCACCAAAGAAGGTCTGAGTCGACGGTACCGCGGGCCCGGGATCCACCGGATCTAGAT
AACTGATCATAATCAGCCATACCACATTTGTAGAGGTTTTACTTGCTTTAAAAAACCTCCCACACCTCCC
CCTGAACCTGAAACATAAAATGAATGCAATTGTTGTTGTTAACTTGTTTATTGCAGCTTATAATGGTTAC
AAATAAAGCAATAGCATCACAAATTTCACAAATAAAGCATTTTTTTCACTGCATTCTAGTTGTGGTTTGT
CCAAACTCATCAATGTATCTTAACGCGTAAATTGTAAGCGTTAATATTTTGTTAAAATTCGCGTTAAATT
TTTGTTAAATCAGCTCATTTTTTAACCAATAGGCCGAAATCGGCAAAATCCCTTATAAATCAAAAGAATA
GACCGAGATAGGGT
[37 nt withheld, positions 6805-6841]
AAAGAACGTGGACTCCAACGTCAAAGG
[49 nt withheld, positions 6869-6917]
T
[91 nt withheld, positions 6919-7009]
G
[124 nt withheld, positions 7011-7134]
CAGGTGGCACTTTTCGGGGAAATGTGCGCGGAACCCCTATTTGTTTATTTTTCTAAATACATTCAAATAT
GTATCCGCTCATGAGACAATAACCCTGATAAATGCTTCAATAATATTGAAAAAGGAAGAGTCCTGAGGCG
GAAAGAACCAGCTGTGGAATGTGTGTCAGTTAGGGTGTGGAAAGTCCCCAGGCTCCCCAGCAGGCAGAAG
TATGCAAAGCATGCATCTCAATTAGTCAGCAACCAGGTGTGGAAAGTCCCCAGGCTCCCCAGCAGGCAGA
AGTATGCAAAGCATGCATCTCAATTAGTCAGCAACCATAGTCCCGCCCCTAACTCCGCCCATCCCGCCCC
TAACTCCGCCCAGTTCCGCCCATTCTCCGCCCCATGGCTGACTAATTTTTTTTATTTATGCAGAGGCCGA
GGCCGCCTCGGCCTCTGAGCTATTCCAGAAGTAGTGAGGAGGCTTTTTTGGAGGCCTAGGCTTTTGCAAA
GATCGATCAAGAGACAGGATGAGGATCGTTTCGCATGATTGAACAAGATGGATTGCACGCAGGTTCTCCG
GCCGCTTGGGTGGAGAGGCTATTCGGCTATGACTGGGCACAACAGACAATCGGCTGCTCTGATGCCGCCG
TGTTCCGGCTGTCAGCGCAGGGGCGCCCGGTTCTTTTTGTCAAGACCGACCTGTCCGGTGCCCTGAATGA
ACTGCAAGACGAGGCAGCGCGGCTATCGTGGCTGGCCACGACGGGCGTTCCTTGCGCAGCTGTGCTCGAC
GTTGTCACTGAAGCGGGAAGGGACTGGCTGCTATTGGGCGAAGTGCCGGGGCAGGATCTCCTGTCATCTC
ACCTTGCTCCTGCCGAGAAAGTATCCATCATGGCTGATGCAATGCGGCGGCTGCATACGCTTGATCCGGC
TACCTGCCCATTCGACCACCAAGCGAAACATCGCATCGAGCGAGCACGTACTCGGATGGAAGCCGGTCTT
GTCGATCAGGATGATCTGGACGAAGAGCATCAGGGGCTCGCGCCAGCCGAACTGTTCGCCAGGCTCAAGG
CGAGCATGCCCGACGGCGAGGATCTCGTCGTGACCCATGGCGATGCCTGCTTGCCGAATATCATGGTGGA
AAATGGCCGCTTTTCTGGATTCATCGACTGTGGCCGGCTGGGTGTGGCGGACCGCTATCAGGACATAGCG
TTGGCTACCCGTGATATTGCTGAAGAGCTTGGCGGCGAATGGGCTGACCGCTTCCTCGTGCTTTACGGTA
TCGCCGCTCCCGATTCGCAGCGCATCGCCTTCTATCGCCTTCTTGACGAGTTCTTCTGAGCGGGACTCTG
GGGTTCGAAATGACCGACCAAGCGACGCCCAACCTGCCATCACGAGATTTCGATTCCACCGCCGCCTTCT
ATGAAAGGTTGGGCTTCGGAATCGTTTTCCGGGACGCCGGCTGGATGATCCTCCAGCGCGGGGATCTCAT
GCTGGAGTTCTTCGCCCACCCTAGGGGGAGGCTAACTGAAACACGGAAGGAGACAATACCGGAAGGAACC
CGCGCTATGACGGCAATAAAAAGACAGAATAAAACGCACGGTGTTGGGTCGTTTGTTCATAAACGCGGGG
TTCGGTCCCAGGGCTGGCACTCTGTCGATACCCCACCGAGACCCCATTGGGGCCAATACGCCCGCGTTTC
TTCCTTTTCCCCACCCCACCCCCCAAGTTCGGGTGAAGGCCCAGGGCTCGCAGCCAACGTCGGGGCGGCA
GGCCCTGCCATAGCCTCAGGTTACTCATATATACTTTAGATTGATTTAAAACTTCATTTTTAATTTAAAA
GGATCTAGGTGAAGATCCTTTTTGATAATCTCATGACCAAAATCCCTTAACGTGAGTTTTCGTTCCACTG
AGCGTCAGACCCCGTAGAAAAGATCAAAGGA
