>Addgene plasmid #105299 | pEGFP Tensin3 | depositor partial sequence | sequence record 199496 | Tensin3 sequence
GAATTCCATGGAGGAGGGCCATGGGCTGGACCTCACTTACATCACGGAGCGCATCATCGCTGTGTCCTTC
CCTGCCGGCTGCTCTGAGGAGTCCTACCTGCACAACCTACAGGAGGTCACGCGCATGCTCAAGTCCAAGC
ACGGGGACAACTACCTGGTATTAAACCTTTCAGAAAAGAGATATGACCTTACGAAGCTTAACCCAAAGAT
CATGGATGTGGGCTGGCCAGAGCTCCACGCACCGCCCCTGGATAAGATGTGTACCATATGCAAGGCGCAG
GAGTCCTGGCTGAACAGCAACCTCCAGCATGTGGTCGTCATTCACTGCAGGGGCGGGAAAGGACGCATAG
GAGTGGTCATATCATCCTACATGCATTTCACCAACGTCTCAGCCAGCGCCGACCAGGCCCTTGACAGGTT
TGCAATGAAGAAGTTTTATGATGACAAAGTTTCAGCTTTAATGCAGCCTTCCCAAAAACGGTATGTTCAG
TTCCTCAGTGGGCTCCTGTCCGGATCGGTGAAAATGAATGCCTCTCCCCTGTTCCTGCATTTTGTCATCC
TCCACGGCACCCCCAACTTCGACACAGGTGGAGTGTGCCGGCCCTTTCTGAAGCTCTACCAAGCCATGCA
GCCTGTGTACACCTCCGGGATCTACAACGTTGGCCCAGAAAACCCCAGCAGGATCTGCATCGTCATCGAG
CCGGCCCAGCTTCTGAAGGGAGATGTCATGGTGAAATGCTACCACAAGAAATACCGCTCGGCCACCCGTG
ACGTCATTTTCCGCCTGCAGTTTCACACTGGGGCTGTGCAGGGCTACGGGCTGGTGTTTGGGAAGGAGGA
TCTGGACAATGCCAGCAAAGATGACCGTTTTCCTGACTATGGGAAGGTTGAATTAGTCTTCTCTGCCACG
CCTGAGAAGATTCAAGGGTCCGAACACTTGTACAACGACCACGGTGTGATTGTGGACTACAACACAACAG
ACCCACTGATACGCTGGGACTCGTACGAGAACCTCAGTGCAGATGGAGAAGTGCTACACACGCAGGGCCC
TGTCGATGGCAGCCTTTACGCGAAGGTGAGGAAGAAAAGCTCCTCGGATCCTGGCATCCCAGGTGGCCCC
CAGGCAATCCCGGCCACCAACAGCCCAGACCACAGTGACCACACCTTGTCTGTCAGCAGTGACTCCGGCC
ACTCTACAGCCTCTGCCAGGACGGATAAGACGGAAGAGCGCCTGGCCCCAGGAACCAGGAGGGGCCTGAG
TGCCCAGGAGAAGGCTGAGTTGGACCAGCTGCTCAGTGGCTTTGGCCTGGAAGATCCTGGAAGCTCCCTC
AAGGAAATGACTGATGCTCGAAGCAAGTACAGTGGGACCCGCCACGTGGTGCCAGCCCAGGTTCACGTGA
ATGGAGACGCTGCTCTGAAGGATCGGGAGACAGACATTCTGGATGACGAGATGCCCCACCACGACCTGCA
CAGTGTGGACAGCCTTGGGACCCTGTCCTCCTCGGAAGGGCCTCAGTCGGCCCACCTGGGTCCCTTCACC
TGCCACAAGAGCAGCCAGAACTCACTCCTATCTGACGGTTTTGGCAGCAACGTTGGTGAAGATCCGCAGG
GCACCCTCGTTCCGGACCTGGGCCTTGGCATGGACGGCCCCTATGAGCGGGAGCGGACTTTTGGGAGTCG
AGAGCCCAAGCAGCCCCAGCCCCTGCTGAGAAAGCCCTCAGTGTCCGCCCAGATGCAGGCCTATGGGCAG
AGCAGCTACTCCACACAGACCTGGGTGCGCCAGCAGCAGATGGTTGTAGCTCACCAGTATAGCTTCGCCC
CAGATGGGGAGGCCCGGCTGGTGAGCCGCTGCCCTGCAGACAATCCTGGCCTCGTCCAGGCCCAGCCCAG
AGTGCCACTCACCCCCACCCGAGGGACCAGCAGTAGGGTGGCTGTCCAGAGGGGTGTAGGCAGTGGGCCA
CATCCCCCTGACACACAGCAGCCCTCTCCCAGCAAAGCGTTCAAACCCAGGTTTCCAGGAGACCAGGTTG
TGAATGGAGCCGGCCCAGAGCTGAGCACAGGCCCCTCCCCAGGCTCGCCCACCCTGGACATCGACCAGTC
CATCGAGCAGCTCAACAGGCTGATCCTGGAGCTGGATCCCACCTTCGAGCCCATCCCTACCCACATGAAC
GCCCTCGGTAGCCAGGCCAATGGCTCTGTGTCTCCAGACAGCGTGGGAGGCGGGCTCCGGGCAAGCAGCA
GGCTGCCTGACACAGGAGAGGGCCCCAGCAGGGCCACCGGGCGGCAAGGCTCCTCTGCTGAACAGCCCCT
GGGCGGGAGACTCAGGAAGCTGAGCCTGGGGCAGTACGACAACGATGCTGGGGGGCAGCTGCCCTTCTCC
AAATGTGCATGGGGAAAGGCTGGTGTGGACTATGCCCCAAACCTGCCGCCATTCCCCTCACCAGCGGACG
TCAAAGAGACGATGACCCCTGGCTATCCCCAGGACCTCGATATTATCGATGGCAGAATTTTAAGTAGCAA
GGAGTCCATGTGTTCAACTCCAGCATTTCCTGTGTCTCCAGAGACACCGTATGTGAAAACAGCGCTGCGC
CATCCTCCGTTCAGCCCACCTGAGCCCCCGCTGAGCAGCCCAGCCAGTCAGCACAAAGGAGGACGTGAAC
CACGAAGCTGCCCTGAGACGCTCACTCACGCTGTGGGGATGTCAGAGAGCCCCATCGGACCCAAATCCAC
GATGCTCCGGGCTGATGCGTCCTCGACGCCCTCCTTTCAGCAGGCTTTTGCTTCTTCCTGCACCATTTCC
AGCAACGGCCCTGGGCAGAGGAGAGAGAGCTCCTCTTCTGCAGAACGCCAGTGGGTGGAGAGCAGCCCCA
AGCCCATGGTTTCCCTGCTGGGGAGCGGCCGGCCCACCGGAAGTCCCCTCAGCGCTGAGTTCTCCGGTAC
CAGGAAGGACTCCCCAGTGCTGTCCTGCTTCCCGCCGTCAGAGCTCCAGGCTCCTTTCCACAGCCATGAG
CTGTCCCTAGCAGAGCCACCGGACTCCCTGGCGCCTCCCAGCAGCCAGGCCTTCCTGGGCTTCGGCACCG
CCCCAGTGGGAAGTGGCCTTCCGCCCGAGGAGGACCTGGGGGCCTTGCTGGCCAATTCTCATGGAGCGTC
ACCGACCCCCAGCATCCCGCTGACAGCGACAGGGGCTGCCGACAATGGCTTCCTGTCCCACAACTTTCTC
ACGGTGGCGCCTGGACACAGCAGCCACCACAGTCCAGGCCTGCAGGGCCAGGGTGTGACCCTGCCCGGGC
AGCCACCCCTCCCTGAGAAGAAGCGGGCCTCGGAGGGGGATCGTTCTTTGGGCTCAGTCTCTCCCTCCTC
CAGTGGCTTCTCCAGCCCGCACAGCGGGAGCACCATCAGTATCCCCTTCCCAAATGTCCTTCCCGACTTT
TCCAAGGCTTCAGAAGCGGCCTCACCTCTGCCAGATAGTCCAGGTGATAAACTTGTGATCGTGAAATTTG
TTCAAGACACTTCCAAGTTCTGGTACAAGGCGGATATTTCAAGAGAACAAGCCATCGCCATGTTGAAGGA
CAAGGAGCCGGGCTCATTCATTGTTCGAGACAGCCATTCCTTCCGAGGGGCCTATGGCCTGGCCATGAAG
GTGGCCACGCCCCCACCTTCAGTCCTGCAGCTGAACAAGAAAGCTGGAGATTTGGCCAATGAACTCGTCC
GGCACTTTTTGATCGAGTGTACCCCGAAGGGAGTGCGGTTGAAAGGGTGCTCGAATGAACCATATTTCGG
GAGCCTGACGGCCTTGGTGTGCCAGCATTCCATCACGCCCTTGGCCTTGCCGTACAAGCTGCTTATCCCA
GAGAGAGATCCATTGGAGGAAATAGCAGAAAGTTCTCCCCAGACGGCAGCCAATTCAGCAGCTGAGCTGT
TGAAGCAGGGGGCAGCCTGCAATGTGTGGTACTTGAACTCTGTGGAGATGGAGTCCCTCACCGGCCACCA
GGCGATCCAGAAGGCCCTGAGCATCACCCTGGTCCAGGAGCCTCCACCTGTGTCCACAGTTGTGCACTTC
AAGGTGTCAGCCCAGGGCATCACCCTGACAGACAATCAGAGGAAGCTCTTCTTCCGGAGGCATTACCCCG
TGAACAGTGTGATTTTCTGTGCCTTGGACCCACAAGACAGGAAGTGGATCAAAGATGGCCCTTCCTCAAA
AGTCTTTGGATTTGTGGCCCGGAAGCAGGGCAGTGCCACGGATAATGTGTGCCACCTGTTTGCAGAGCAT
GACCCTGAGCAGCCTGCCAGTGCCATTGTCAACTTCGTATCAAAGGTCATGATTGGTTCACCAAAGAAGG
TCTGAGTCGAC
